Addgene plasmid #197031: pCBh_3x Flag-NLS-denOsCas12f1-NLS-VPR-NLS-mCherry_pA_phU6_gRNA scaffold-spacer_pCMV_BFP_pA
Purpose: Vector encoding a human codon-optimized dead enOsCas12f1 (denOsCas12f1)-VPR driven by CBh promoter, guide RNAs compatible with enOsCas12f1 driven by hU6, and BFP driven by CMV promoter
Depositing lab: Xiangfeng Kong. Depositing organization: HuidaGene Therapeutics Co., Ltd. Publication: Engineered CRISPR-OsCas12f1 and RhCas12f1 with robust activities and expanded target range for genome editing. Kong X, Zhang H, Li G, Wang Z, Kong X, Wang L, Xue M, Zhang W, Wang Y, Lin J, Zhou J, Shen X, Wei Y, Zhong N, Bai W, Yuan Y, Shi L, Zhou Y, Yang H. Nat Commun. 2023 Apr 11;14(1):2046. doi: 10.1038/s41467-023-37829-7. PubMed 37041195.
Backbone
  Vector backbone: piggyBac-CBh
  Vector type: Mammalian Expression
Growth in bacteria
  Bacterial resistance: Ampicillin, 100 μg/mL
  Growth temperature: 37°C
  Growth strain: DH5alpha
  Copy number: High Copy
Gene/Insert
  Gene/Insert name: humanized denOsCas12f1-VPR
  Species: Synthetic
  Mutation: D52R / T132R / D228A / D406A
  Promoter: CBh, CMV, hU6
  Cloning method: Gibson Cloning
Terms and licenses: Academic/Nonprofit Terms; Industry Terms: Not Available to Industry
How to cite: pCBh_3x Flag-NLS-denOsCas12f1-NLS-VPR-NLS-mCherry_pA_phU6_gRNA scaffold-spacer_pCMV_BFP_pA was a gift from Xiangfeng Kong (Addgene plasmid # 197031 ; http://n2t.net/addgene:197031 ; RRID:Addgene_197031)
