[The description below was written by a language model from this plasmid's Addgene catalogue record and pLannotate feature annotations shown in this document.]
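Description:
pCBh_3x Flag-NLS-denOsCas12f1-NLS-VPR-NLS-mCherry_pA_phU6_gRNA scaffold-spacer_pCMV_BFP_pA is a 9.4 kb mammalian expression plasmid for CRISPR activation with a miniature Cas12f effector. It is maintained in E. coli through a high-copy ColE1/pUC-type origin and an ampicillin resistance (β-lactamase) cassette. The backbone is listed as piggyBac-CBh, but the feature table annotates no transposon terminal repeats, so the record does not show whether the cassette can be transposed.

Three expression units are arranged in the same orientation. The first uses the CBh promoter, seen in the annotation as a CMV enhancer followed by the chicken β-actin/MVM hybrid intron. It drives a human codon-optimized, synthetic fusion protein. According to the construct name, this consists of a 3xFLAG tag, an NLS, denOsCas12f1, an NLS, the tripartite VPR activator, a further NLS and mCherry, terminated by a bGH poly(A) signal. The Cas12f1 coding region itself is not recognised by the annotation tool, but the nucleoplasmin NLS, VP16-derived repeats, RELA/p65 and Epstein-Barr virus Rta activation domains, and mCherry are detected downstream. The listed substitutions are D52R, T132R, D228A and D406A. The record calls the protein a dead form of the engineered enOsCas12f1 but does not assign roles to individual mutations.

The second unit is a human U6 Pol III promoter driving an enOsCas12f1-compatible guide RNA, with the scaffold preceding the spacer. The short "tight TRE" match in this region is probably a spurious annotation. The third unit is a CMV enhancer/promoter driving TagBFP with its own bGH poly(A), which gives an independent marker of transfection. The plasmid thus supplies effector and guide together for targeted transcriptional activation in mammalian cells, with red and blue fluorescence as readouts of expression.
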