Features (pLannotate 1.2.2; 17 found; start..end, strand, type, name):
    396..681     +  enhancer       CMV enhancer: human cytomegalovirus immediate early enhancer; contains an 18-bp deletion relative to the standard CMV enhancer
    961..1188    +  intron         hybrid intron: hybrid between chicken β-actin (CBA) and minute virus of mice (MMV) introns (Gray et al., 2011)
   2598..2641    +  CDS            nucleoplasmin NLS (fragment): bipartite nuclear localization signal from nucleoplasmin
   2736..2758    +  CDS            VP48 (fragment): 3 tandem repeats of the minimal activation domain of herpes simplex virus VP16 (Cheng et al., 2013)
   2898..3692    +  CDS            RELA (fragment): TF65_HUMAN - Also known as NFKB3. Experimental evidence at protein level: Swiss-Prot protein existence level 1. NF-kappa-B is a pleiotropic transcription factor present in almost all cell types and is the endpoint of a series of signal transduction events that are initiated by a vast array of stimuli related to many biological processes such as inflammation, immunity, differentiation, cell growth, tumorigenesis and apoptosis. NF-kappa-B is a homo- or heterodimeric complex formed by the Rel-like domain- containing proteins RELA/p65, RELB, NFKB1/p105, NFKB1/p50, REL and NFKB2/p52. The heterodime
   3711..4280    +  CDS            Rta AD: transcriptional activation domain from the human herpesvirus 4 (Epstein-Barr virus) replication and transcription activator Rta/BRLF1 (Hardwick et al., 1992; Chavez et al., 2015)
   4347..5053    +  CDS            mCherry (fragment): monomeric derivative of DsRed fluorescent protein (Shaner et al., 2004) mammalian codon-optimized
   5085..5196    +  polyA_signal   bGH poly(A) signal: bovine growth hormone polyadenylation signal
   5293..5533    +  promoter       U6 promoter: RNA polymerase III promoter for human U6 snRNA
   5674..5693    -  promoter       tight TRE promoter (fragment): Tet-responsive promoter PTight, consisting of seven tet operator sequences followed by the minimal CMV promoter
   6162..6465    +  enhancer       CMV enhancer: human cytomegalovirus immediate early enhancer
   6466..6669    +  promoter       CMV promoter: human cytomegalovirus (CMV) immediate early promoter
   6698..7396    +  CDS            TagBFP: TagBFP is a basic (constitutively fluorescent) blue fluorescent protein published in 2008, derived from Entacmaea quadricolor. It is reported to be a very rapidly-maturing monomer with very low acid sensitivity.
   7400..7511    +  polyA_signal   bGH poly(A) signal: bovine growth hormone polyadenylation signal
   7634..7738    +  promoter       AmpR promoter: bla
   7739..8599    +  CDS            AmpR: β-lactamase; bla; confers resistance to ampicillin, carbenicillin, and related antibiotics
   8770..9358    +  rep_origin     ori: high-copy-number ColE1/pMB1/pBR322/pUC origin of replication
>Addgene plasmid #197031 | pCBh_3x Flag-NLS-denOsCas12f1-NLS-VPR-NLS-mCherry_pA_phU6_gRNA scaffold-spacer_pCMV_BFP_pA | addgene full sequence | sequence record 388973 | Addgene NGS Result
TATCCCCTGATTCTCTCGAGTTAACCCTAGAAAGATAATCATATTGTGACGTACGTTAAAGATAATCATG
CGTAAAATTGACGCATGTGTTTTATCGATCTGTATATCGAGGTTTATTTATTAATTTGAATAGATATTAA
GTTTTATTATATTTACACTTACATACTAATAATAAATTCAACAAACAATTTATTTATGTTTATTTATTTA
TTAAAAAAAAACAAAAACTCAAAATTTCTTCTATAAAGTAACAAAACTTTTAAACATTCTCTCTTTTACA
AAAATAAACTTATTTTGTACTTTAAAAACAGTCATGTTGTATTATAAAATAAGTAATTAGCTTAACTTAT
ACATAATAGAAACAAATTATACTTATTAATTAATCTAGAGGTACCCGTTACATAACTTACGGTAAATGGC
CCGCCTGGCTGACCGCCCAACGACCCCCGCCCATTGACGTCAATAGTAACGCCAATAGGGACTTTCCATT
GACGTCAATGGGTGGAGTATTTACGGTAAACTGCCCACTTGGCAGTACATCAAGTGTATCATATGCCAAG
TACGCCCCCTATTGACGTCAATGACGGTAAATGGCCCGCCTGGCATTGTGCCCAGTACATGACCTTATGG
GACTTTCCTACTTGGCAGTACATCTACGTATTAGTCATCGCTATTACCATGGTCGAGGTGAGCCCCACGT
TCTGCTTCACTCTCCCCATCTCCCCCCCCTCCCCACCCCCAATTTTGTATTTATTTATTTTTTAATTATT
TTGTGCAGCGATGGGGGCGGGGGGGGGGGGGGGGCGCGCGCCRGGSGGGGSGGGGSGGGGSGGGGGGSGG
GGSGGGGSGRGGSGGRGRGGKGCGGCGGCAGCCAATCAGAGCGGCGCGCTCCGAAAGTTTCCTTTTATGG
CGAGGCGGCGGCGGCGGCGGCCCTATAAAAAGCGAAGCGCGCGGCGGGCGGGAGTCGCTGCGCGCTGCCT
TCGCCCCGTGCCCCGCTCCGCCGCCGCCTCGCGCCGCCCGCCCCGGCTCTGACTGACCGCGTTACTCCCA
CAGGTGAGCGGGCGGGACGGCCCTTCTCCTCCGGGCTGTAATTAGCTGAGCAAGAGGTAAGGGTTTAAGG
GATGGTTGGTTGGTGGGGTATTAATGTTTAATTACCTGGAGCACCTGCCTGAAATCACTTTTTTTCAGGT
TGGACCGGTGCCACCATGGACTATAAGGACCACGACGGAGACTACAAGGATCATGATATTGATTACAAAG
ACGATGACGATAAGATGCCTAAGAAGAAGAGAAAGGTGATGGGAAAGGGCGTGCTGGCCAAGGTGATGAA
ATACGAGCTGAGATACCTGGATGGTTGTGGCGACTTCAGCAATATGCAGGAGCAGGTGTGGGCCCTGCAG
CGGCAGACACGGGAAATCCTGAACAGATCCATCCAAATCGCCTTCCAATGGCGCTGCGCCAACAGCGAGC
ACCACAGAAAGACCGGCGAGTACCTGGACCTGAAAACGGAAACCGGCTACAAGAGACTGGATGGCCACAT
CTACAACTGCCTGAAGGGCCAGTACGAGGACATGGCCACATCTAACCTGAACGCCACCATCCAGAAGGCT
TGGAAGAAGTATAACTCCAGCAAGAAGGAAATCCTGAGGGGCAGCATGAGCATCCCCAGCTACAAGATGA
ACCAGCCTCTGCGACTGGACAAGAATACCGTGAAACTGTCTGAGGGCGAGCGGAACCCAATCGTGACCCT
GACACTGTTTAGCGACAAGTTCAAGCGGGCCCAGGGCGTGTCCAACGTGAAGTTTAGCATGCCTCTGCAC
GACGGCACCCAGAGAGCCATCTTCGCCAACCTGATGAACGGCACCTACCAGCTGGGAGAGTGCCAGCTGG
TGTACAAACGGCCTAAGTGGTTCCTGTTCGTGACATACAAGTTCCCCCCCGTGGAACATCCTCTCGATCC
TGACAAGATTCTGGGCGTCGCCATGGGCGAGGCCTGCGCGCTTTATGCCTCTACATTCGGCGAGCACGGC
TACCTGAAGATCGATGGAGGCGAGATTACAAAGTACGCCAAGAAGATGGAAGCTAGAATCCGGAGCATGC
AGAAGCAGGCTGCTCACTGTGGCGAAGGCAGAATCGGGCACGGCACCAAAACAAGAGTGTCTGTGGTGTA
CCAGGCCAAGGACAAGGTGGCCAGATTCAGAGATACCATCAACCACAGATACTCTAAGGCCCTGATCGAC
TACGCCCTGAAGAACCAGTGTGGCACCATCCAGATGGAAGATCTGACCGGCATCAAGGAAGATACAGGAT
TTCCAAAGTTCCTGAGACATTGGACCTACTACGACCTGCAGAGCAAGATCGAGGCTAAGGCCGCCGAGCA
CGGCATCCAAGTTGTCAAGATCAACCCTAGACACACCAGCCAGCGCTGCAGCAGATGTGGACACATCGAC
AAAGCCAATAGAACCAGCCAAGCTGATTTCTGCTGCACCAAGTGCGGCTTCAGCGCCAATGCCGCCTTTA
ATGCCAGCCAGAACATCAGCATCAGAAACATCGACAAGATTATCGCCAAGGCTATCGGCGCCAACCGGAA
GCAGACCAAAAGGCCGGCGGCCACGAAGAAGGCCGGCCAGGCAAAGAAGAAGAAGGCCTATCCCTATGAC
GTGCCCGATTATGCCAGCCTGGGCAGCGGCGACGGCATTGGTAGTGGGAGCAACGGCAGCAGCCTCGATG
CTTTAGACGATTTTGACTTAGATATGCTTGGTTCAGACGCGTTAGACGACTTCGACCTAGACATGTTAGG
CTCAGATGCATTGGACGACTTCGATTTAGATATGTTGGGCTCCGATGCCCTAGATGACTTTGATCTAGAT
ATGCTAGGTAGTGGCGGCAGCGGATCCCAGTATCTGCCCGACACAGATGATAGACACCGAATCGAAGAGA
AACGCAAGCGAACGTATGAAACCTTCAAATCGATCATGAAGAAATCGCCCTTCTCGGGTCCGACCGATCC
CAGGCCCCCACCGAGAAGGATTGCGGTCCCGTCCCGCTCGTCGGCCAGCGTGCCGAAGCCTGCGCCGCAG
CCCTACCCCTTCACGTCGAGCCTGAGCACAATCAATTATGACGAGTTCCCGACGATGGTGTTCCCCTCGG
GACAAATCTCACAAGCCTCGGCGCTCGCACCAGCGCCTCCCCAAGTCCTTCCGCAAGCGCCTGCCCCAGC
GCCTGCACCGGCAATGGTGTCCGCCCTCGCACAGGCCCCTGCGCCCGTCCCCGTGCTCGCGCCTGGACCG
CCCCAGGCGGTCGCTCCACCGGCTCCGAAGCCGACGCAGGCCGGAGAGGGAACACTCTCCGAAGCACTTC
TTCAACTCCAGTTTGATGACGAGGATCTTGGAGCACTCCTTGGAAACTCGACAGACCCTGCGGTGTTTAC
CGACCTCGCGTCAGTAGATAACTCCGAATTTCAGCAGCTTTTGAACCAGGGTATCCCGGTCGCGCCACAT
ACAACGGAGCCCATGTTGATGGAATACCCCGAAGCAATCACGAGACTTGTGACGGGAGCGCAGCGGCCTC
CCGATCCCGCACCCGCACCTTTGGGGGCACCTGGCCTCCCTAACGGACTTTTGAGCGGCGACGAGGATTT
CTCCTCCATCGCCGATATGGATTTCTCAGCCTTGCTGTCACAGATTTCCAGCGGCTCTGGCAGCGGCAGC
CGGGATTCCAGGGAAGGGATGTTTTTGCCGAAGCCTGAGGCCGGCTCCGCTATTAGTGACGTGTTTGAGG
GCCGCGAGGTGTGCCAGCCAAAACGAATCCGGCCATTTCATCCTCCAGGAAGTCCATGGGCCAACCGCCC
ACTCCCCGCCAGCCTCGCACCAACACCAACCGGTCCAGTACATGAGCCAGTCGGGTCACTGACCCCGGCA
CCAGTCCCTCAGCCACTGGATCCAGCGCCCGCAGTGACTCCCGAGGCCAGTCACCTGTTGGAGGATCCCG
ATGAAGAGACGAGCCAGGCTGTCAAAGCCCTTCGGGAGATGGCCGATACTGTGATTCCCCAGAAGGAAGA
GGCTGCAATCTGTGGCCAAATGGACCTTTCCCATCCGCCCCCAAGGGGCCATCTGGATGAGCTGACAACC
ACACTTGAGTCCATGACCGAGGATCTGAACCTGGACTCACCCCTGACCCCGGAATTGAACGAGATTCTGG
ATACCTTCCTGAACGACGAGTGCCTCTTGCATGCCATGCATATCAGCACAGGACTGTCCATCTTCGACAC
ATCTCTGTTTCATATGGGTGGAGGCTCCGGGGAAGATCCTGCTGCCAAACGCGTTAAACTAGACATGGGA
AGCGGAGTGAGCAAGGGCGAGGAGGATAACATGGCCATCATCAAGGAGTTCATGCGCTTCAAGGTGCACA
TGGAGGGCTCCGTGAACGGCCACGAGTTCGAGATCGAGGGCGAGGGCGAGGGCCGCCCCTACGAGGGCAC
CCAGACCGCCAAGCTGAAGGTGACCAAGGGTGGCCCCCTGCCCTTCGCCTGGGACATCCTGTCCCCTCAG
TTCATGTACGGCTCCAAGGCCTACGTGAAGCACCCCGCCGACATCCCCGACTACTTGAAGCTGTCCTTCC
CCGAGGGCTTCAAGTGGGAGCGCGTGATGAACTTCGATGACGGCGGCGTGGTGACCGTGACCCAGGACTC
CTCCCTGCAGGACGGCGAGTTCATCTACAAGGTGAAGCTGCGCGGCACCAACTTCCCCTCCGACGGCCCC
GTAATGCAGAAGAAAACCATGGGCTGGGAGGCCTCCTCCGAGCGGATGTACCCCGAGGACGGCGCCCTGA
AGGGCGAGATCAAGCAGAGGCTGAAGCTGAAGGACGGCGGCCACTACGACGCTGAGGTCAAGACCACCTA
CAAGGCCAAGAAGCCCGTGCAGCTGCCCGGCGCCTACAACGTCAACATCAAGTTGGACATCACCTCCCAC
AACGAGGACTACACCATCGTGGAACAGTACGAACGCGCCGAGGGCCGCCACTCCACCGGCGGCATGGACG
AGCTGTACAAGTAAGAATTCCTAGAGCTCGCTGATCAGCCTCGACTGTGCCTTCTAGTTGCCAGCCATCT
GTTGTTTGCCCCTCCCCCGTGCCTTCCTTGACCCTGGAAGGTGCCACTCCCACTGTCCTTTCCTAATAAA
ATGAGGAAATTGCATCGCATTGTCTGAGTAGGTGTCATTCTATTCTGGGGGGTGGGGTGGGGCAGGACAG
CAAGGGGGAGGATTGGGAAGAGAATAGCAGGCATGCTGGGGAGAGGGCCTATTTCCCATGATTCCTTCAT
ATTTGCATATACGATACAAGGCTGTTAGAGAGATAATTGGAATTAATTTGACTGTAAACACAAAGATATT
AGTACAAAATACGTGACGTAGAAAGTAATAATTTCTTGGGTAGTTTGCAGTTTTAAAATTATGTTTTAAA
ATGGACTATCATATGCTTACCGTAACTTGAAAGTATTTCGATTTCTTGGCTTTATATATCTTGTGGAAAG
GACGAAACACCGAGGGCCGACTTCCCGGCCCAAAATCGAGACAGTAGCCGTAAAACGTTGAGTTTCAGCG
TGGGCGACACACTCGAAAAGGTTAAGATATGCACATAGTAATCCGTGCATGAGCCGCGAAAGCGGCTTGA
AGGTCTATCACTGATAGGGAGTATTTTATTTTTTTGCGGCCGCGTCGACGGCGCGCCCTAGACGAAGCAG
CTCCAGCCTACACAATCGCTCAAGACGTGTAATGCTTTTATTATATATTAGTCACGATATCTATAACAAG
AAAATATATATATAATAAGTTATCACGTAAGTAGAACATGAAATAACAATATAATTATCGTATGAGTTAA
ATCTTAAAAGTCACGTAAAAGATAATCATGCGTCATTTTGACTCACGCGGTCGTTATAGTTCAAAATCAG
TGACACTTACCGCATTGACAAGCACGCCTCACGGGAGCTCCAAGCGGCGACTGAGATGTCCTAAATGCAC
AGCGACGGATTCGCGCTATTTAGAAAGAGAGAGCAATATTTCAAGAATGCATGCGTCAATTTTACGCAGA
CTATCTTTCTAGGGTTAAGGCAACGCGGCCTTTTTACGGTTCCTGGCCTTTTGCTGGCCTTTTGCTCTAG
ACGTTACATAACTTACGGTAAATGGCCCGCCTGGCTGACCGCCCAACGACCCCCGCCCATTGACGTCAAT
AATGACGTATGTTCCCATAGTAACGCCAATAGGGACTTTCCATTGACGTCAATGGGTGGAGTATTTACGG
TAAACTGCCCACTTGGCAGTACATCAAGTGTATCATATGCCAAGTACGCCCCCTATTGACGTCAATGACG
GTAAATGGCCCGCCTGGCATTATGCCCAGTACATGACCTTATGGGACTTTCCTACTTGGCAGTACATCTA
CGTATTAGTCATCGCTATTACCATGGTGATGCGGTTTTGGCAGTACATCAATGGGCGTGGATAGCGGTTT
GACTCACGGGGATTTCCAAGTCTCCACCCCATTGACGTCAATGGGAGTTTGTTTTGGCACCAAAATCAAC
GGGACTTTCCAAAATGTCGTAACAACTCCGCCCCATTGACGCAAATGGGCGGTAGGCGTGTACGGTGGGA
GGTCTATATAAGCAGAGCTGGTTTAGTGAACCGTCAGATCCGCTAGCATGAGCGAGCTGATTAAGGAGAA
CATGCACATGAAGCTGTATATGGAGGGCACCGTGGACAACCATCACTTCAAGTGCACATCCGAGGGCGAA
GGCAAGCCCTACGAGGGCACCCAGACCATGAGAATCAAGGTGGTCGAGGGCGGCCCTCTCCCCTTCGCCT
TCGACATCCTGGCTACTAGCTTCCTCTACGGCAGCAAGACCTTCATCAACCACACCCAGGGCATCCCCGA
CTTCTTCAAGCAGTCCTTCCCTGAGGGCTTCACATGGGAGAGAGTCACCACATACGAGGACGGGGGCGTG
CTGACCGCTACCCAGGACACCAGCCTCCAGGACGGCTGCCTCATCTACAACGTCAAGATCAGAGGGGTGA
ACTTCACATCCAACGGCCCTGTGATGCAGAAGAAAACACTCGGCTGGGAGGCCTTCACCGAGACACTGTA
CCCCGCTGACGGCGGCCTGGAAGGCAGAAACGACATGGCCCTGAAGCTCGTGGGCGGGAGCCATCTGATC
GCAAACATCAAGACCACATATAGATCCAAGAAACCCGCTAAGAACCTCAAGATGCCTGGCGTCTACTATG
TGGACTACAGACTGGAAAGAATCAAGGAGGCCAACAACGAGACATACGTCGAGCAGCACGAGGTGGCAGT
GGCCAGATACTGCGACCTCCCTAGCAAACTGGGGCACAAGCTGAATTAACTGTGCCTTCTAGTTGCCAGC
CATCTGTTGTTTGCCCCTCCCCCGTGCCTTCCTTGACCCTGGAAGGTGCCACTCCCACTGTCCTTTCCTA
ATAAAATGAGGAAATTGCATCGCATTGTCTGAGTAGGTGTCATTCTATTCTGGGGGGTGGGGTGGGGCAG
GACAGCAAGGGGGAGGATTGGGAAGAGAATAGCAGGCATGCTGGGGAGGATCCGCACTTTTCGGGGAAAT
GTGCGCGGAACCCCTATTTGTTTATTTTTCTAAATACATTCAAATATGTATCCGCTCATGAGACAATAAC
CCTGATAAATGCTTCAATAATATTGAAAAAGGAAGAGTATGAGTATTCAACATTTCCGTGTCGCCCTTAT
TCCCTTTTTTGCGGCATTTTGCCTTCCTGTTTTTGCTCACCCAGAAACGCTGGTGAAAGTAAAAGATGCT
GAAGATCAGTTGGGTGCACGAGTGGGTTACATCGAACTGGATCTCAACAGCGGTAAGATCCTTGAGAGTT
TTCGCCCCGAAGAACGTTTTCCAATGATGAGCACTTTTAAAGTTCTGCTATGTGGCGCGGTATTATCCCG
TATTGACGCCGGGCAAGAGCAACTCGGTCGCCGCATACACTATTCTCAGAATGACTTGGTTGAGTACTCA
CCAGTCACAGAAAAGCATCTTACGGATGGCATGACAGTAAGAGAATTATGCAGTGCTGCCATAACCATGA
GTGATAACACTGCGGCCAACTTACTTCTGACAACGATCGGAGGACCGAAGGAGCTAACCGCTTTTTTGCA
CAACATGGGGGATCATGTAACTCGCCTTGATCGTTGGGAACCGGAGCTGAATGAAGCCATACCAAACGAC
GAGCGTGACACCACGATGCCTGTAGCAATGGCAACAACGTTGCGCAAACTATTAACTGGCGAACTACTTA
CTCTAGCTTCCCGGCAACAATTAATAGACTGGATGGAGGCGGATAAAGTTGCAGGACCACTTCTGCGCTC
GGCCCTTCCGGCTGGCTGGTTTATTGCTGATAAATCTGGAGCCGGTGAGCGTGGGTCTCGCGGTATCATT
GCAGCACTGGGGCCAGATGGTAAGCCCTCCCGTATCGTAGTTATCTACACGACGGGGAGTCAGGCAACTA
TGGATGAACGAAATAGACAGATCGCTGAGATAGGTGCCTCACTGATTAAGCATTGGTAACTGTCAGACCA
AGTTTACTCATATATACTTTAGATTGATTTAAAACTTCATTTTTAATTTAAAAGGATCTAGGTGAAGATC
CTTTTTGATAATCTCATGACCAAAATCCCTTAACGTGAGTTTTCGTTCCACTGAGCGTCAGACCCCGTAG
AAAAGATCAAAGGATCTTCTTGAGATCCTTTTTTTCTGCGCGTAATCTGCTGCTTGCAAACAAAAAAACC
ACCGCTACCAGCGGTGGTTTGTTTGCCGGATCAAGAGCTACCAACTCTTTTTCCGAAGGTAACTGGCTTC
AGCAGAGCGCAGATACCAAATACTGTTCTTCTAGTGTAGCCGTAGTTAGGCCACCACTTCAAGAACTCTG
TAGCACCGCCTACATACCTCGCTCTGCTAATCCTGTTACCAGTGGCTGCTGCCAGTGGCGATAAGTCGTG
TCTTACCGGGTTGGACTCAAGACGATAGTTACCGGATAAGGCGCAGCGGTCGGGCTGAACGGGGGGTTCG
TGCACACAGCCCAGCTTGGAGCGAACGACCTACACCGAACTGAGATACCTACAGCGTGAGCTATGAGAAA
GCGCCACGCTTCCCGAAGGGAGAAAGGCGGACAGGTATCCGGTAAGCGGCAGGGTCGGAACAGGAGAGCG
CACGAGGGAGCTTCCAGGGGGAAACGCCTGGTATCTTTATAGTCCTGTCGGGTTTCGCCACCTCTGACTT
GAGCGTCGATTTTTGTGATGCTCGTCAGGGGGGCGGAGCCTATGGAAAAACGCCAGCAACGCGGCCTTTT
TACGGTTCCTGGCCTTTTGCTGGCCTTTTGCTCACATGTTCTTTCCTGCGT
